Addgene plasmid #55951: mPlum-Annexin-12
Depositing lab: Michael Davidson. Depositing organization: Florida State University, Tallahassee.
Backbone
  Vector backbone: mPlum
  Backbone size w/o insert (bp): 4750
  Vector type: Mammalian Expression
  Selectable markers: Neomycin (select with G418)
Growth in bacteria
  Bacterial resistance: Kanamycin, 50 μg/mL
  Growth temperature: 37°C
  Growth strain: DH5alpha
  Copy number: High Copy
Gene/Insert
  Gene/Insert name: Annexin A4 (alt names: calcium-dependent phospholipid binding protein; NM_001153.3)
  Species: H. sapiens (human)
  Entrez Gene: ANXA4 (a.k.a. ANX4, HEL-S-274, P32.5, PAP-II, PIG28, PP4-X, ZAP36)
  Promoter: CMV
  Tag / fusion protein: mPlum
  Cloning method: Unknown
  Sequencing primers: 5′ CMV-F; 3′ SV40pA-R
Terms and licenses: Academic/Nonprofit Terms; Industry Terms: Not Available to Industry
Depositor comments: calcium-dependent phospholipid binding protein. Excitation = 590; Emission = 649
How to cite: mPlum-Annexin-12 was a gift from Michael Davidson (Addgene plasmid # 55951 ; http://n2t.net/addgene:55951 ; RRID:Addgene_55951)
