[The description below was written by a language model from this plasmid's Addgene catalogue record.]
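Description:
mPlum-Annexin-12 is a mammalian expression plasmid built on an mPlum fluorescent-protein backbone of about 4.75 kb (size without insert). It encodes human annexin A4 (ANXA4), a calcium-dependent phospholipid-binding protein, fused to the far-red fluorescent protein mPlum. The CMV promoter drives expression of the fusion, giving strong constitutive transcription in most mammalian cell lines. The listed 3′ sequencing primer anneals in an SV40 polyadenylation region, which indicates that an SV40 polyA signal terminates the transcript. In bacteria the plasmid is maintained at high copy under kanamycin selection. A neomycin resistance marker allows G418 selection of stably transfected mammalian cells.

The depositor gives an excitation maximum of 590 nm and an emission maximum of 649 nm for the mPlum tag. This places the signal well away from green and yellow reporters and makes the construct suitable for multicolour imaging. Because annexins associate with membranes when calcium rises, a fluorescent annexin A4 fusion of this kind is typically used in live or fixed cells to follow the protein's localisation and its calcium-dependent recruitment to membranes.

The record does not state whether mPlum sits at the N- or C-terminus of annexin A4. The "12" in the name may refer to a linker length, but this is not explained. The cloning method is listed as unknown, and no feature table is provided, so the origin of replication and the exact arrangement of elements cannot be confirmed from the record.
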