>Addgene plasmid #55951 | mPlum-Annexin-12 | depositor partial sequence | sequence record 86856 | insert sequence
ACGTCAGATCCGCTAGCGCTACCGGTGGCTACCATGGTGAGCAAGGGCGAGGAGGTCATCAAGGAGTTCA
TGCGCTTCAAGGAGCACATGGAGGGCTCCGTGAACGGCCACGAGTTCGAGATCGAGGGCGAGGGCGAGGG
CCGCCCCTACGAGGGCACCCAGACCGCCAGGCTGAAGGTGACCAAGGGTGGCCCCCTGCCCTTCGCCTGG
GACATCCTGTCCCCTCAGATCATGTACGGCTCCAAGGCCTACGTGAAGCACCCCGCCGACATCCCCGACT
ACTTGAAGCTGTCCTTCCCCGAGGGCTTCAAGTGGGAGCGCGTGATGAACTTCGAGGACGGCGGCGTGGT
GACCGTGACCCAGGACTCCTCCCTGCAGGACGGCGAGTTCATCTACAAGGTGAAGGTGCGCGGCACCAAC
TTCCCCTCCGACGGCCCCGTAATGCAGAAGAAGACCATGGGCTGGGAGGCCTCCTCCGAGCGGATGTACC
CCGAGGACGGCGCCCTGAAGGGCGAGATGAAGATGAGGCTGAGGCTGAAGGACGGCGGCCACTACGACGC
CGAGGTCAAGACCACCTACATGGCCAAGAAGCCCGTGCAGCTGCCCGGCGCCTACAAGACCGACATCAAG
CTGGACATCACCTCCCACAACGAGGACTACACCATCGTGGAACAGTACGAGCGCGCCGAGGGCCGCCACT
CCACCGGCGCCTCCGGACTCAGATCTCGAGCTCAAGCTTCGAATTCTATGGCCATGGCAACCAAAGGAGG
TACTGTCAAAGCTGCTTCAGGATTCAATGCCATGGAAGATGCCCAGACCCTGAGGAAGGCCATGAAAGGG
CTCGGCACCGATGAAGACGCCATTATTAGCGTCCTTGCCTACCGCAACACCGCCCAGCGCCAGGAGATCA
GGACAGCCTACAAGAGCACCATCGGCAGGGACTTGATAGACGACCTGAAGTCAGAACTGAGTGGCAACTT
CGAGCAGGTGATTGTGGGGATGATGACGCCCACGGTGCTGTATGACGTGCAAGAGCTGCGAAGGGCCATG
AAGGGAGCCGGCACTGATGAGGGCTGCCTAATTGAGATCCTGGCCTCCCGGACCCCTGAGGAGATCCGGC
GCATAAGCCAAACCTACCAGCAGCAATATGGACGGAGCCTTGAAGATGACATTCGCTCTGACACATCGTT
CATGTTCCAGCGAGTGCTGGTGTCTCTGTCAGCTGGTGGGAGGGATGAAGGAAATTATCTGGACGATGCT
CTCGTGAGACAGGATGCCCAGGACCTGTATGAGGCTGGAGAGAAGAAATGGGGGACAGATGAGGTGAAAT
TTCTAACTGTTCTCTGTTCCCGGAACCGAAATCACCTGTTGCATGTGTTTGATGAATACAAAAGGATATC
ACAGAAGGATATTGAACAGAGTATTAAATCTGAAACATCTGGTAGCTTTGAAGATGCTCTGCTGGCTATA
GTAAAGTGCATGAGGAACAAATCTGCATATTTTGCTGAAAAGCTCTATAAATCGATGAAGGGCTTGGGCA
CCGATGATAACACCCTCATCAGAGTGATGGTTTCTCGAGCAGAAATTGACATGTTGGATATCCGGGCACA
CTTCAAGAGACTCTATGGAAAGTCTCTGTACTCGTTCATCAAGGGTGACACATCTGGAGACTACAGGAAA
GTACTGCTTGTTCTCTGTGGAGGAGATGATTAAGGATCCACCGGATCTAGATAACTGATCATAATCAGCC
ATACCACATTGTAG
